Addgene plasmid #87696: pUAS-NanoLuc
Purpose: Gal4VP16 driven expression of NanoLuc
Depositing lab: Robert Campbell. Depositing organization: University of Alberta. Publication: Optogenetic control with a photocleavable protein, PhoCl. Zhang W, Lohman AW, Zhuravlova Y, Lu X, Wiens MD, Hoi H, Yaganoglu S, Mohr MA, Kitova EN, Klassen JS, Pantazis P, Thompson RJ, Campbell RE. Nat Methods. 2017 Mar 13. doi: 10.1038/nmeth.4222. PubMed 28288123.
Backbone
  Vector backbone: pGL4.23
  Vector type: Mammalian Expression
Growth in bacteria
  Bacterial resistance: Ampicillin, 100 μg/mL
  Growth temperature: 37°C
  Growth strain: DH5alpha
  Copy number: Unknown
Gene/Insert
  Gene/Insert name: NanoLuc
  Species: Synthetic
  Tag / fusion protein: nuclear localization signal (C terminal on insert)
Resource information
  A portion of this plasmid was derived from a plasmid made by: This vector plasmid was modified from pUAS-luc2 (Liqun Luo lab, Addgene plasmid # 24343).
Terms and licenses: Academic/Nonprofit Terms; Industry Terms: Not Available to Industry
How to cite: pUAS-NanoLuc was a gift from Robert Campbell (Addgene plasmid # 87696 ; http://n2t.net/addgene:87696 ; RRID:Addgene_87696)
