[The description below was written by a language model from this plasmid's Addgene catalogue record and pLannotate feature annotations shown in this document.]
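Description:
pUAS-NanoLuc is a small (about 3.5 kb) mammalian reporter plasmid built on the pGL4.23 luciferase backbone and derived from an earlier pUAS-luc2 vector by swapping in a different luciferase. It is propagated in E. coli through a high-copy ColE1/pUC-type origin and selected with ampicillin via the β-lactamase gene. The short tetracycline-resistance and SV40 large T antigen matches in the feature table are fragments, best regarded as backbone remnants rather than working genes.

The reporter cassette begins with five tandem Gal4-binding upstream activating sequences (5X UAS) placed directly ahead of the Drosophila hsp70Bb promoter. This promoter provides the transcription start region, so substantial transcription is intended to depend on a Gal4 DNA-binding-domain activator occupying the UAS repeats. Downstream lies the human codon-optimized NanoLuc luciferase coding sequence. The catalogue entry describes it as carrying a C-terminal nuclear localization signal, although this tag is not annotated separately in the feature table. An SV40 polyadenylation signal follows the coding sequence. Upstream of the cassette, a synthetic poly(A) signal and an RNA polymerase II pause site from the human α2 globin gene act as a transcriptional insulator, blocking read-through from the backbone that would otherwise raise background luminescence.

The stated purpose is Gal4-VP16-driven expression of NanoLuc, making the plasmid a luminescent readout of transcriptional activation when co-transfected with a Gal4-VP16 source. It was deposited with work on a photocleavable protein for optogenetic control, which suggests use as a reporter for light-regulated release or activation of Gal4-VP16, though the record does not detail the experimental design.
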