Features (pLannotate 1.2.2; 12 found; start..end, strand, type, name):
     60..81      -  misc_feature   MCS (fragment): pUC18/19 multiple cloning site
     80..174     +  protein_bind   5X UAS: five tandem copies of the "ScaI site" 17-mer CGGAGTACTGTCCTCCG, an upstream activating sequence (UAS) that efficiently binds yeast Gal4 (Webster et al., 1988; Pfeiffer et al., 2010) GAL4
    193..431     +  promoter       hsp70 promoter: Drosophila melanogaster hsp70Bb promoter
    476..991     +  CDS            Nluc: NanoLuc® luciferase human codon-optimized
   1035..1156    -  polyA_signal   SV40 poly(A) signal: SV40 polyadenylation signal
   1179..1247    -  CDS            large T antigen (fragment): large T antigen from SV40 (simian virus 40)
   1263..1395    +  CDS            TcR (fragment): tetracycline efflux protein; tet; confers resistance to tetracycline
   1575..2163    -  rep_origin     ori: high-copy-number ColE1/pMB1/pBR322/pUC origin of replication
   2363..3223    -  CDS            AmpR: β-lactamase confers resistance to ampicillin, carbenicillin, and related antibiotics
   3224..3265    -  promoter       AmpR promoter (fragment): bla
   3328..3376    +  polyA_signal   poly(A) signal: synthetic polyadenylation signal
   3390..3481    +  misc_feature   pause site: RNA polymerase II transcriptional pause signal from the human α2 globin gene
>Addgene plasmid #87696 | pUAS-NanoLuc | addgene full sequence | sequence record 177060 | Addgene NGS Result
AACTGGCCGGTACCTGAGCTCGCTAGCCTCGAGGATATCAAGATCTGGCCTCGGCGGCCAAGCTTGCATG
CCTGCAGGTCGGAGTACTGTCCTCCGAGCGGAGTACTGTCCTCCGAGCGGAGTACTGTCCTCCGAGCGGA
GTACTGTCCTCCGAGCGGAGTACTGTCCTCCGAGCGGAGACTCTAGCGAGCGCCGGAGTATAAATAGAGG
CGCTTCGTCTACGGAGCGACAATTCAATTCAAACAAGCAAAGTGAACACGTCGCTAAGCGAAAGCTAAGC
AAATAAACAAGCGCAGCTGAACAAGCTAAACAATCTGCAGTAAAGTGCAAGTTAAAGTGAATCAATTAAA
AGTAACCAGCAACCAAGTAAATCAACTGCAACTACTGAAATCTGCCAAGAAGTAATTATTGAATACAAGA
AGAGAACTCTGAATAGGGAATTGGGAATTCGTTAACAGATCCGATATCCGCCACCATGGTCTTCACACTC
GAAGATTTCGTTGGGGACTGGCGACAGACAGCCGGCTACAACCTGGACCAAGTCCTTGAACAGGGAGGTG
TGTCCAGTTTGTTTCAGAATCTCGGGGTGTCCGTAACTCCGATCCAAAGGATTGTCCTGAGCGGTGAAAA
TGGGCTGAAGATCGACATCCATGTCATCATCCCGTATGAAGGTCTGAGCGGCGACCAAATGGGCCAGATC
GAAAAAATTTTTAAGGTGGTGTACCCTGTGGATGATCATCACTTTAAGGTGATCCTGCACTATGGCACAC
TGGTAATCGACGGGGTTACGCCGAACATGATCGACTATTTCGGACGGCCGTATGAAGGCATCGCCGTGTT
CGACGGCAAAAAGATCACTGTAACAGGGACCCTGTGGAACGGCAACAAAATTATCGACGAGCGCCTGATC
AACCCCGACGGCTCCCTGCTGTTCCGAGTAACCATCAACGGAGTGACCGGCTGGCGGCTGTGCGAACGCA
TTCTGGCGTAATAATTCTAGAGTCGGGGCGGCCGGCCGCTTCGAGCAGACATGATAAGATACATTGATGA
GTTTGGACAAACCACAACTAGAATGCAGTGAAAAAAATGCTTTATTTGTGAAATTTGTGATGCTATTGCT
TTATTTGTAACCATTATAAGCTGCAATAAACAAGTTAACAACAACAATTGCATTCATTTTATGTTTCAGG
TTCAGGGGGAGGTGTGGGAGGTTTTTTAAAGCAAGTAAAACCTCTACAAATGTGGTAAAATCGATAAGGA
TCCGTCGACCGATGCCCTTGAGAGCCTTCAACCCAGTCAGCTCCTTCCGGTGGGCGCGGGGCATGACTAT
CGTCGCCGCACTTATGACTGTCTTCTTTATCATGCAACTCGTAGGACAGGTGCCGGCAGCGCTCTTCCGC
TTCCTCGCTCACTGACTCGCTGCGCTCGGTCGTTCGGCTGCGGCGAGCGGTATCAGCTCACTCAAAGGCG
GTAATACGGTTATCCACAGAATCAGGGGATAACGCAGGAAAGAACATGTGAGCAAAAGGCCAGCAAAAGG
CCAGGAACCGTAAAAAGGCCGCGTTGCTGGCGTTTTTCCATAGGCTCCGCCCCCCTGACGAGCATCACAA
AAATCGACGCTCAAGTCAGAGGTGGCGAAACCCGACAGGACTATAAAGATACCAGGCGTTTCCCCCTGGA
AGCTCCCTCGTGCGCTCTCCTGTTCCGACCCTGCCGCTTACCGGATACCTGTCCGCCTTTCTCCCTTCGG
GAAGCGTGGCGCTTTCTCATAGCTCACGCTGTAGGTATCTCAGTTCGGTGTAGGTCGTTCGCTCCAAGCT
GGGCTGTGTGCACGAACCCCCCGTTCAGCCCGACCGCTGCGCCTTATCCGGTAACTATCGTCTTGAGTCC
AACCCGGTAAGACACGACTTATCGCCACTGGCAGCAGCCACTGGTAACAGGATTAGCAGAGCGAGGTATG
TAGGCGGTGCTACAGAGTTCTTGAAGTGGTGGCCTAACTACGGCTACACTAGAAGAACAGTATTTGGTAT
CTGCGCTCTGCTGAAGCCAGTTACCTTCGGAAAAAGAGTTGGTAGCTCTTGATCCGGCAAACAAACCACC
GCTGGTAGCGGTGGTTTTTTTGTTTGCAAGCAGCAGATTACGCGCAGAAAAAAAGGATCTCAAGAAGATC
CTTTGATCTTTTCTACGGGGTCTGACGCTCAGTGGAACGAAAACTCACGTTAAGGGATTTTGGTCATGAG
ATTATCAAAAAGGATCTTCACCTAGATCCTTTTAAATTAAAAATGAAGTTTTAAATCAATCTAAAGTATA
TATGAGTAAACTTGGTCTGACAGCGGCCGCAAATGCTAAACCACTGCAGTGGTTACCAGTGCTTGATCAG
TGAGGCACCGATCTCAGCGATCTGCCTATTTCGTTCGTCCATAGTGGCCTGACTCCCCGTCGTGTAGATC
ACTACGATTCGTGAGGGCTTACCATCAGGCCCCAGCGCAGCAATGATGCCGCGAGAGCCGCGTTCACCGG
CCCCCGATTTGTCAGCAATGAACCAGCCAGCAGGGAGGGCCGAGCGAAGAAGTGGTCCTGCTACTTTGTC
CGCCTCCATCCAGTCTATGAGCTGCTGTCGTGATGCTAGAGTAAGAAGTTCGCCAGTGAGTAGTTTCCGA
AGAGTTGTGGCCATTGCTACTGGCATCGTGGTATCACGCTCGTCGTTCGGTATGGCTTCGTTCAACTCTG
GTTCCCAGCGGTCAAGCCGGGTCACATGATCACCCATATTATGAAGAAATGCAGTCAGCTCCTTAGGGCC
TCCGATCGTTGTCAGAAGTAAGTTGGCCGCGGTGTTGTCGCTCATGGTAATGGCAGCACTACACAATTCT
CTTACCGTCATGCCATCCGTAAGATGCTTTTCCGTGACCGGCGAGTACTCAACCAAGTCGTTTTGTGAGT
AGTGTATACGGCGACCAAGCTGCTCTTGCCCGGCGTCTATACGGGACAACACCGCGCCACATAGCAGTAC
TTTGAAAGTGCTCATCATCGGGAATCGTTCTTCGGGGCGGAAAGACTCAAGGATCTTGCCGCTATTGAGA
TCCAGTTCGATATAGCCCACTCTTGCACCCAGTTGATCTTCAGCATCTTTTACTTTCACCAGCGTTTCGG
GGTGTGCAAAAACAGGCAAGCAAAATGCCGCAAAGAAGGGAATGAGTGCGACACGAAAATGTTGGATGCT
CATACTCGTCCTTTTTCAATATTATTGAAGCATTTATCAGGGTTACTAGTACGTCTCTCAAGGATAAGTA
AGTAATATTAAGGTACGGGAGGTATTGGACAGGCCGCAATAAAATATCTTTATTTTCATTACATCTGTGT
GTTGGTTTTTTGTGTGAATCGATAGTACTAACATACGCTCTCCATCAAAACAAAACGAAACAAAACAAAC
TAGCAAAATAGGCTGTCCCCAGTGCAAGTGCAGGTGCCAGAACATTTCTCTGGCCT
